>Addgene plasmid #107175 | C1(1-29)-TurboID-V5_pLX304 | addgene full sequence | sequence record 327073 | Addgene NGS Result
TTGCGCCTTTTCCAAGGCAGCCCTGGGTTTGCGCAGGGACGCGGCTGCTCTGGGCGTGGTTCCGGGAAAC
GCAGCGGCGCCGACCCTGGGTCTCGCACATTCTTCACGTCCGTTCGCAGCGTCACCCGGATCTTCGCCGC
TACCCTTGTGGGCCCCCCGGCGACGCTTCCTGCTCCGCCCCTAAGTCGGGAAGGTTCCTTGCGGTTCGCG
GCGTGCCGGACGTGACAAACGGAAGCCGCACGTCTCACTAGTACCCTCGCAGACGGACAGCGCCAGGGAG
CAATGGCAGCGCGCCGACCGCGATGGGCTGTGGCCAATAGCGGCTGCTCAGCAGGGCGCGCCGAGAGCAG
CGGCCGGGAAGGGGCGGTGCGGGAGGCGGGGTGTGGGGCGGTAGTGTGGGCCCTGTTCCTGCCCGCGCGG
TGTTCCGCATTCTGCAAGCCTCCGGAGCGCACGTCGGCAGTCGGCTCCCTCGTTGACCGAATCACCGACC
TCTCTCCCCAGGGGGTACCACCATGGCCAAGCCTTTGTCTCAAGAAGAATCCACCCTCATTGAAAGAGCA
ACGGCTACAATCAACAGCATCCCCATCTCTGAAGACTACAGCGTCGCCAGCGCAGCTCTCTCTAGCGACG
GCCGCATCTTCACTGGTGTCAATGTATATCATTTTACTGGGGGACCTTGTGCAGAACTCGTGGTGCTGGG
CACTGCTGCTGCTGCGGCAGCTGGCAACCTGACTTGTATCGTCGCGATCGGAAATGAGAACAGGGGCATC
TTGAGCCCCTGCGGACGGTGCCGACAGGTGCTTCTCGATCTGCATCCTGGGATCAAAGCCATAGTGAAGG
ACAGTGATGGACAGCCGACGGCAGTTGGGATTCGTGAATTGCTGCCCTCTGGTTATGTGTGGGAGGGCCT
GCAGCTGCAGTAGTAAGAATTCTAGATCTTGAGACAAATGGCAGTATTCATCCACAATTTTAAAAGAAAA
GGGGGGATTGGGGGGTACAGTGCAGGGGAAAGAATAGTAGACATAATAGCAACAGACATACAAACTAAAG
AATTACAAAAACAAATTACAAAAATTCAAAATTTTCGGGTTTATTACAGGGACAGCAGAGATCCACTTTG
GCGCCGGCTCGAGGGGGCCCGGGGTTATTAATAGTAATCAATTACGGGGTCATTAGTTCATAGCCCATAT
ATGGAGTTCCGCGTTACATAACTTACGGTAAATGGCCCGCCTGGCTGACCGCCCAACGACCCCCGCCCAT
TGACGTCAATAATGACGTATGTTCCCATAGTAACGCCAATAGGGACTTTCCATTGACGTCAATGGGTGGA
GTATTTACGGTAAACTGCCCACTTGGCAGTACATCAAGTGTATCATATGCCAAGTACGCCCCCTATTGAC
GTCAATGACGGTAAATGGCCCGCCTGGCATTATGCCCAGTACATGACCTTATGGGACTTTCCTACTTGGC
AGTACATCTACGTATTAGTCATCGCTATTACCATGGTGATGCGGTTTTGGCAGTACATCAATGGGCGTGG
ATAGCGGTTTGACTCACGGGGATTTCCAAGTCTCCACCCCATTGACGTCAATGGGAGTTTGTTTTGGCAC
CAAAATCAACGGGACTTTCCAAAATGTCGTAACAACTCCGCCCCATTGACGCAAATGGGCGGTAGGCGTG
TACGGTGGGAGGTCTATATAAGCAGAGCTCTCTGGCTAACTGTCGGGATCAACAAGTTTGTACAAAAAAG
CAGGCTTCGAAGGAGATAGAACCATGGACCCTGTGGTCGTGCTGGGGCTGTGCCTGAGCTGTCTGCTGCT
GCTGAGCCTGTGGAAGCAGTCCTACGGAGGCGGGGGATCAGGAAGCGGCGGCCGCGGATCAGGAAGCGGA
TCAGGAAGCGGATCAGGAAGCGGATCAGGAAGCGGATCAGGAAAAGACAATACTGTGCCTCTGAAGCTGA
TCGCTCTCCTGGCTAATGGCGAGTTCCATAGTGGCGAACAGCTGGGAGAAACCCTGGGCATGTCCAGGGC
CGCTATCAACAAGCACATTCAGACTCTGCGCGACTGGGGCGTGGACGTGTTCACCGTGCCCGGAAAGGGC
TACTCTCTGCCCGAGCCTATCCCGCTGCTGAACGCTAAACAGATTCTGGGACAGCTGGACGGCGGGAGCG
TGGCAGTCCTGCCTGTGGTCGACTCCACCAATCAGTACCTGCTGGATCGAATCGGCGAGCTGAAGAGTGG
GGATGCTTGCATTGCAGAATATCAGCAGGCAGGGAGAGGAAGCAGAGGGAGGAAATGGTTCTCTCCTTTT
GGAGCTAACCTGTACCTGAGTATGTTTTGGCGCCTGAAGCGGGGACCAGCAGCAATCGGCCTGGGCCCGG
TCATCGGAATTGTCATGGCAGAAGCGCTGCGAAAGCTGGGAGCAGACAAGGTGCGAGTCAAATGGCCCAA
TGACCTGTATCTGCAGGATAGAAAGCTGGCAGGCATCCTGGTGGAGCTGGCCGGAATAACAGGCGATGCT
GCACAGATCGTCATTGGCGCCGGGATTAACGTGGCTATGAGGCGCGTGGAGGAAAGCGTGGTCAATCAGG
GCTGGATCACACTGCAGGAAGCAGGGATTAACCTGGACAGGAATACTCTGGCCGCTACGCTGATCCGAGA
GCTGCGGGCAGCCCTGGAACTGTTCGAGCAGGAAGGCCTGGCTCCATATCTGCCACGGTGGGAGAAGCTG
GATAACTTCATCAATAGACCCGTGAAGCTGATCATTGGGGACAAAGAGATTTTCGGGATTAGCCGGGGGA
TTGATAAACAGGGAGCCCTGCTGCTGGAACAGGACGGAGTTATCAAACCCTGGATGGGCGGAGAAATCAG
TCTGCGGTCTGCCGAAAAGGCTAGCGGCAAGCCCATCCCCAACCCCCTGCTGGGCCTGGACAGCACCTAA
GACCCAGCTTTCTTGTACAAAGTGGTGCTAGCGCTAACCGGTGGCGCGTTAAGTCGACAATCAACCTCTG
GATTACAAAATTTGTGAAAGATTGACTGGTATTCTTAACTATGTTGCTCCTTTTACGCTATGTGGATACG
CTGCTTTAATGCCTTTGTATCATGCTATTGCTTCCCGTATGGCTTTCATTTTCTCCTCCTTGTATAAATC
CTGGTTGCTGTCTCTTTATGAGGAGTTGTGGCCCGTTGTCAGGCAACGTGGCGTGGTGTGCACTGTGTTT
GCTGACGCAACCCCCACTGGTTGGGGCATTGCCACCACCTGTCAGCTCCTTTCCGGGACTTTCGCTTTCC
CCCTCCCTATTGCCACGGCGGAACTCATCGCCGCCTGCCTTGCCCGCTGCTGGACAGGGGCTCGGCTGTT
GGGCACTGACAATTCCGTGGTGTTGTCGGGGAAATCATCGTCCTTTCCTTGGCTGCTCGCCTGTGTTGCC
ACCTGGATTCTGCGCGGGACGTCCTTCTGCTACGTCCCTTCGGCCCTCAATCCAGCGGACCTTCCTTCCC
GCGGCCTGCTGCCGGCTCTGCGGCCTCTTCCGCGTCTTCGCCTTCGCCCTCAGACGAGTCGGATCTCCCT
TTGGGCCGCCTCCCCGCGTCGACTTTAAGACCAATGACTTACAAGGCAGCTGTAGATCTTAGCCACTTTT
TAAAAGAAAAGGGGGGACTGGAAGGGCTAATTCACTCCCAACGAAGACAAGATCTGCTTTTTGCTTGTAC
TGGGTCTCTCTGGTTAGACCAGATCTGAGCCTGGGAGCTCTCTGGCTAACTAGGGAACCCACTGCTTAAG
CCTCAATAAAGCTTGCCTTGAGTGCTTCAAGTAGTGTGTGCCCGTCTGTTGTGTGACTCTGGTAACTAGA
GATCCCTCAGACCCTTTTAGTCAGTGTGGAAAATCTCTAGCAGTACGTATAGTAGTTCATGTCATCTTAT
TATTCAGTATTTATAACTTGCAAAGAAATGAATATCAGAGAGTGAGAGGAACTTGTTTATTGCAGCTTAT
AATGGTTACAAATAAAGCAATAGCATCACAAATTTCACAAATAAAGCATTTTTTTCACTGCATTCTAGTT
GTGGTTTGTCCAAACTCATCAATGTATCTTATCATGTCTGGCTCTAGCTATCCCGCCCCTAACTCCGCCC
ATCCCGCCCCTAACTCCGCCCAGTTCCGCCCATTCTCCGCCCCATGGCTGACTAATTTTTTTTATTTATG
CAGAGGCCGAGGCCGCCTCGGCCTCTGAGCTATTCCAGAAGTAGTGAGGAGGCTTTTTTGGAGGCCTAGG
GACGTACCCAATTCGCCCTATAGTGAGTCGTATTACGCGCGCTCACTGGCCGTCGTTTTACAACGTCGTG
ACTGGGAAAACCCTGGCGTTACCCAACTTAATCGCCTTGCAGCACATCCCCCTTTCGCCAGCTGGCGTAA
TAGCGAAGAGGCCCGCACCGATCGCCCTTCCCAACAGTTGCGCAGCCTGAATGGCGAATGGG
[124 nt withheld, positions 4473-4596]
C
[91 nt withheld, positions 4598-4688]
A
[49 nt withheld, positions 4690-4738]
CCTTTGACGTTGGAGTCCACGTTCTTT
[37 nt withheld, positions 4766-4802]
ACCCTATCTCGGTCTATTCTTTTGATTTATAAGGGATTTTGCCGATTTCGGCCTATTGGTTAAAAAATGA
GCTGATTTAACAAAAATTTAACGCGAATTTTAACAAAATATTAACGCTTACAATTTAGGTGGCACTTTTC
GGGGAAATGTGCGCGGAACCCCTATTTGTTTATTTTTCTAAATACATTCAAATATGTATCCGCTCATGAG
ACAATAACCCTGATAAATGCTTCAATAATATTGAAAAAGGAAGAGTATGAGTATTCAACATTTCCGTGTC
GCCCTTATTCCCTTTTTTGCGGCATTTTGCCTTCCTGTTTTTGCTCACCCAGAAACGCTGGTGAAAGTAA
AAGATGCTGAAGATCAGTTGGGTGCACGAGTGGGTTACATCGAACTGGATCTCAACAGCGGTAAGATCCT
TGAGAGTTTTCGCCCCGAAGAACGTTTTCCAATGATGAGCACTTTTAAAGTTCTGCTATGTGGCGCGGTA
TTATCCCGTATTGACGCCGGGCAAGAGCAACTCGGTCGCCGCATACACTATTCTCAGAATGACTTGGTTG
AGTACTCACCAGTCACAGAAAAGCATCTTACGGATGGCATGACAGTAAGAGAATTATGCAGTGCTGCCAT
AACCATGAGTGATAACACTGCGGCCAACTTACTTCTGACAACGATCGGAGGACCGAAGGAGCTAACCGCT
TTTTTGCACAACATGGGGGATCATGTAACTCGCCTTGATCGTTGGGAACCGGAGCTGAATGAAGCCATAC
CAAACGACGAGCGTGACACCACGATGCCTGTAGCAATGGCAACAACGTTGCGCAAACTATTAACTGGCGA
ACTACTTACTCTAGCTTCCCGGCAACAATTAATAGACTGGATGGAGGCGGATAAAGTTGCAGGACCACTT
CTGCGCTCGGCCCTTCCGGCTGGCTGGTTTATTGCTGATAAATCTGGAGCCGGTGAGCGTGGGTCTCGCG
GTATCATTGCAGCACTGGGGCCAGATGGTAAGCCCTCCCGTATCGTAGTTATCTACACGACGGGGAGTCA
GGCAACTATGGATGAACGAAATAGACAGATCGCTGAGATAGGTGCCTCACTGATTAAGCATTGGTAACTG
TCAGACCAAGTTTACTCATATATACTTTAGATTGATTTAAAACTTCATTTTTAATTTAAAAGGATCTAGG
TGAAGATCCTTTTTGATAATCTCATGACCAAAATCCCTTAACGTGAGTTTTCGTTCCACTGAGCGTCAGA
CCCCGTAGAAAAGATCAAAGGATCTTCTTGAGATCCTTTTTTTCTGCGCGTAATCTGCTGCTTGCAAACA
AAAAAACCACCGCTACCAGCGGTGGTTTGTTTGCCGGATCAAGAGCTACCAACTCTTTTTCCGAAGGTAA
CTGGCTTCAGCAGAGCGCAGATACCAAATACTGTTCTTCTAGTGTAGCCGTAGTTAGGCCACCACTTCAA
GAACTCTGTAGCACCGCCTACATACCTCGCTCTGCTAATCCTGTTACCAGTGGCTGCTGCCAGTGGCGAT
AAGTCGTGTCTTACCGGGTTGGACTCAAGACGATAGTTACCGGATAAGGCGCAGCGGTCGGGCTGAACGG
GGGGTTCGTGCACACAGCCCAGCTTGGAGCGAACGACCTACACCGAACTGAGATACCTACAGCGTGAGCT
ATGAGAAAGCGCCACGCTTCCCGAAGGGAGAAAGGCGGACAGGTATCCGGTAAGCGGCAGGGTCGGAACA
GGAGAGCGCACGAGGGAGCTTCCAGGGGGAAACGCCTGGTATCTTTATAGTCCTGTCGGGTTTCGCCACC
TCTGACTTGAGCGTCGATTTTTGTGATGCTCGTCAGGGGGGCGGAGCCTATGGAAAAACGCCAGCAACGC
GGCCTTTTTACGGTTCCTGGCCTTTTGCTGGCCTTTTGCTCACATGTTCTTTCCTGCGTTATCCCCTGAT
TCTGTGGATAACCGTATTACCGCCTTTGAGTGAGCTGATACCGCTCGCCGCAGCCGAACGACCGAGCGCA
GCGAGTCAGTGAGCGAGGAAGCGGAAGAGCGCCCAATACGCAAACCGCCTCTCCCCGCGCGTTGGCCGAT
TCATTAATGCAGCTGGCACGACAGGTTTCCCGACTGGAAAGCGGGCAGTGAGCGCAACGCAATTAATGTG
AGTTAGCTCACTCATTAGGCACCCCAGGCTTTACACTTTATGCTTCCGGCTCGTATGTTGTGTGGAATTG
TGAGCGGATAACAATTTCACACAGGAAACAGCTATGACCATGATTACGCCAAGCGCGCAATTAACCCTCA
CTAAAGGGAACAAAAGCTGGAGCTGCAAGCTTAATGTAGTCTTATGCAATACTCTTGTAGTCTTGCAACA
TGGTAACGATGAGTTAGCAACATGCCTTACAAGGAGAGAAAAAGCACCGTGCATGCCGATTGGTGGAAGT
AAGGTGGTACGATCGTGCCTTATTAGGAAGGCAACAGACGGGTCTGACATGGATTGGACGAACCACTGAA
TTGCCGCATTGCAGAGATATTGTATTTAAGTGCCTAGCTCGATACATAAACGGGTCTCTCTGGTTAGACC
AGATCTGAGCCTGGGAGCTCTCTGGCTAACTAGGGAACCCACTGCTTAAGCCTCAATAAAGCTTGCCTTG
AGTGCTTCAAGTAGTGTGTGCCCGTCTGTTGTGTGACTCTGGTAACTAGAGATCCCTCAGACCCTTTTAG
TCAGTGTGGAAAATCTCTAGCAGTGGCGCCCGAACAGGGACTTGAAAGCGAAAGGGAAACCAGAGGAGCT
CTCTCGACGCAGGACTCGGCTTGCTGAAGCGCGCACGGCAAGAGGCGAGGGGCGGCGACTGGTGAGTACG
CCAAAAATTTTGACTAGCGGAGGCTAGAAGGAGAGAGATGGGTGCGAGAGCGTCAGTATTAAGCGGGGGA
GAATTAGATCGCGATGGGAAAAAATTCGGTTAAGGCCAGGGGGAAAGAAAAAATATAAATTAAAACATAT
AGTATGGGCAAGCAGGGAGCTAGAACGATTCGCAGTTAATCCTGGCCTGTTAGAAACATCAGAAGGCTGT
AGACAAATACTGGGACAGCTACAACCATCCCTTCAGACAGGATCAGAAGAACTTAGATCATTATATAATA
CAGTAGCAACCCTCTATTGTGTGCATCAAAGGATAGAGATAAAAGACACCAAGGAAGCTTTAGACAAGAT
AGAGGAAGAGCAAAACAAAAGTAAGACCACCGCACAGCAAGCGGCCGCTGATCTTCAGACCTGGAGGAGG
AGATATGAGGGACAATTGGAGAAGTGAATTATATAAATATAAAGTAGTAAAAATTGAACCATTAGGAGTA
GCACCCACCAAGGCAAAGAGAAGAGTGGTGCAGAGAGAAAAAAGAGCAGTGGGAATAGGAGCTTTGTTCC
TTGGGTTCTTGGGAGCAGCAGGAAGCACTATGGGCGCAGCGTCAATGACGCTGACGGTACAGGCCAGACA
ATTATTGTCTGGTATAGTGCAGCAGCAGAACAATTTGCTGAGGGCTATTGAGGCGCAACAGCATCTGTTG
CAACTCACAGTCTGGGGCATCAAGCAGCTCCAGGCAAGAATCCTGGCTGTGGAAAGATACCTAAAGGATC
AACAGCTCCTGGGGATTTGGGGTTGCTCTGGAAAACTCATTTGCACCACTGCTGTGCCTTGGAATGCTAG
TTGGAGTAATAAATCTCTGGAACAGATTTGGAATCACACGACCTGGATGGAGTGGGACAGAGAAATTAAC
AATTACACAAGCTTAATACACTCCTTAATTGAAGAATCGCAAAACCAGCAAGAAAAGAATGAACAAGAAT
TATTGGAATTAGATAAATGGGCAAGTTTGTGGAATTGGTTTAACATAACAAATTGGCTGTGGTATATAAA
ATTATTCATAATGATAGTAGGAGGCTTGGTAGGTTTAAGAATAGTTTTTGCTGTACTTTCTATAGTGAAT
AGAGTTAGGCAGGGATATTCACCATTATCGTTTCAGACCCACCTCCCAACCCCGAGGGGACCC
Features (pLannotate 1.2.2; 31 found; start..end, strand, type, name):
      1..501     +  promoter       hPGK promoter: human phosphoglycerate kinase 1 promoter
    513..908     +  CDS            BSD: blasticidin S deaminase; Aspergillus terreus BSD; confers resistance to blasticidin
    968..1085    +  misc_feature   cPPT/CTS: central polypurine tract and central termination sequence of HIV-1
   1202..1505    +  enhancer       CMV enhancer: human cytomegalovirus immediate early enhancer
   1506..1709    +  promoter       CMV promoter: human cytomegalovirus (CMV) immediate early promoter
   1732..1756    +  protein_bind   attB1: mutant version of attB; recombination site for the Gateway® BP reaction BP Clonase™
   1774..1854    +  CDS            CYP2C1 (fragment): CP2C1_RABIT - Experimental evidence at protein level: Swiss-Prot protein existence level 1. Cytochromes P450 are a group of heme-thiolate monooxygenases. In liver microsomes, this enzyme is involved in an NADPH-dependent electron transport pathway. It oxidizes a variety of structurally unrelated compounds, including steroids, fatty acids, and xenobiotics. From Oryctolagus cuniculus (Rabbit).
   1933..2889    +  CDS            TurboID: mutant of the E. coli biotin ligase BioID engineered for improved catalytic efficiency (Branon et al., 2018)
   2942..2966    -  protein_bind   attB2: mutant version of attB; recombination site for the Gateway® BP reaction BP Clonase™
   2999..3587    +  misc_feature   WPRE: woodchuck hepatitis virus posttranscriptional regulatory element
   3638..3657    +  misc_feature   cPPT/CTS (fragment): central polypurine tract and central termination sequence of HIV-1
   3659..3892    +  LTR            3' LTR (ΔU3): self-inactivating 3' long terminal repeat (LTR) from HIV-1
   3970..4091    +  polyA_signal   SV40 poly(A) signal: SV40 polyadenylation signal
   4131..4266    +  rep_origin     SV40 ori: SV40 origin of replication
   4287..4305    -  promoter       T7 promoter: promoter for bacteriophage T7 RNA polymerase
   4313..4468    +  CDS            lacZα (fragment): LacZα fragment of β-galactosidase; lacZ fragment
   4473..4901    +  rep_origin     f1 ori (sequence partly withheld): f1 bacteriophage origin of replication; arrow indicates direction of (+) strand synthesis
   4954..5058    +  promoter       AmpR promoter: bla
   5059..5919    +  CDS            AmpR: β-lactamase; bla; confers resistance to ampicillin, carbenicillin, and related antibiotics
   6090..6678    +  rep_origin     ori: high-copy-number ColE1/pMB1/pBR322/pUC origin of replication
   6861..6953    +  CDS            lacI (fragment): lac repressor; lacI; The lac repressor binds to the lac operator to inhibit transcription in E. coli. This inhibition can be relieved by adding lactose or isopropyl-β-D-thiogalactopyranoside (IPTG).
   6966..6987    +  protein_bind   CAP binding site: CAP binding activates transcription in the presence of cAMP. E. coli catabolite activator protein
   7002..7032    +  promoter       lac promoter: promoter for the E. coli lac operon
   7040..7056    +  protein_bind   lac operator: The lac repressor binds to the lac operator to inhibit transcription in E. coli. This inhibition can be relieved by adding lactose or isopropyl-β-D-thiogalactopyranoside (IPTG). lac repressor encoded by lacI
   7101..7119    +  promoter       T3 promoter: promoter for bacteriophage T3 RNA polymerase
   7147..7373    +  promoter       RSV promoter: Rous sarcoma virus enhancer/promoter
   7374..7554    +  LTR            5' LTR (truncated): truncated 5' long terminal repeat (LTR) from HIV-1
   7601..7726    +  misc_feature   HIV-1 Ψ: packaging signal of human immunodeficiency virus type 1
   7710..8073    +  CDS            HIV-1 gag (fragment): gag protein from human immunodeficiency virus 1; gag
   8219..8452    +  misc_feature   RRE: The Rev response element (RRE) of HIV-1 allows for Rev-dependent mRNA export from the nucleus to the cytoplasm.
   8829..8855    +  CDS            Rev (fragment): human immunodeficiency virus 1 (HIV-1) Rev protein; rev; enhances nuclear export of unspliced and incompletely spliced viral mRNAs
