[The description below was written by a language model from this plasmid's Addgene catalogue record and pLannotate feature annotations shown in this document.]
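Description:
C1(1-29)-TurboID-V5_pLX304 is a lentiviral expression plasmid built on the pLX304 backbone for delivering an ER-membrane-anchored form of the promiscuous biotin ligase TurboID into mammalian cells. The transfer cassette has a self-inactivating architecture. An RSV promoter drives a truncated HIV-1 5' LTR, followed by the Ψ packaging signal with a gag fragment, the Rev response element and a cPPT/CTS, and it ends in a ΔU3 3' LTR. Within the proviral region, a human PGK promoter expresses blasticidin S deaminase for selection of transduced cells. The CMV enhancer/promoter drives the payload, with a WPRE downstream to boost transcript expression. In bacteria the plasmid is maintained through a high-copy ColE1/pUC-type origin and ampicillin resistance. An f1 ori, an SV40 origin and poly(A) signal, and lac-derived remnants are also present in the backbone.

The insert sits between attB1 and attB2 Gateway sites, although the record lists Gibson assembly as the cloning method. It begins with a short N-terminal fragment annotated as rabbit cytochrome P450 2C1, corresponding to residues 1-29 in the construct name, which serves as the ER membrane targeting element. This fragment is fused to TurboID, an E. coli BirA variant carrying fourteen listed substitutions (including R118S) that were selected for faster proximity labeling. The name and stated purpose indicate a V5 epitope tag, which is not separately annotated in the feature table. The construct is intended for proximity-dependent biotinylation of proteins near the ER membrane, either in stably transduced, blasticidin-selected cells or after direct transfection. The V5 tag allows expression and localization of the fusion to be checked.
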