Addgene plasmid #107175: C1(1-29)-TurboID-V5_pLX304
Purpose: expresses V5-tagged TurboID on the mammalian ER membrane, lentiviral vector
Depositing lab: Alice Ting. Depositing organization: Stanford University. Publication: Efficient proximity labeling in living cells and organisms with TurboID. Branon TC, Bosch JA, Sanchez AD, Udeshi ND, Svinkina T, Carr SA, Feldman JL, Perrimon N, Ting AY. Nat Biotechnol. 2018 Aug 20. pii: nbt.4201. doi: 10.1038/nbt.4201. PubMed 30125270.
Backbone
  Vector backbone: pLX304
  Vector type: Lentiviral
  Selectable markers: Blasticidin
Growth in bacteria
  Bacterial resistance: Ampicillin, 100 μg/mL
  Growth temperature: 30°C
  Growth strain: NEB Stable
  Copy number: High Copy
Gene/Insert
  Gene/Insert name: TurboID (BirA mutant)
  Mutation: Q65P, I87V, R118S, E140K, Q141R, S150G, L151P, V160A, T192A, K194I, M209V, M241T, S263P, I305V
  Cloning method: Gibson Cloning
Terms and licenses: Academic/Nonprofit Terms; Industry Terms: Not Available to Industry
Depositor comments: Please visit https://www.biorxiv.org/content/early/2017/10/02/196980 for BioRxiv preprint
How to cite: C1(1-29)-TurboID-V5_pLX304 was a gift from Alice Ting (Addgene plasmid # 107175 ; http://n2t.net/addgene:107175 ; RRID:Addgene_107175)
